Addgene plasmid #195544: pAR015 Lenti pEF-dEnAsCas12a-NLS-NFZ-3XHA-T2A-BSD
Purpose: dCas12a effector fusion for manipulating transcription
Depositing lab: Michael Bassik. Depositing organization: Stanford University. Publication: Development of compact transcriptional effectors using high-throughput measurements in diverse contexts. Tycko J, Van MV, Aradhana, DelRosso N, Ye H, Yao D, Valbuena R, Vaughan-Jackson A, Xu X, Ludwig C, Spees K, Liu K, Gu M, Khare V, Mukund AX, Suzuki PH, Arana S, Zhang C, Du PP, Ornstein TS, Hess GT, Kamber RA, Qi LS, Khalil AS, Bintu L, Bassik MC. Nat Biotechnol. 2024 Nov 1. doi: 10.1038/s41587-024-02442-6. PubMed 39487265.
Backbone
  Vector backbone: pAR010
  Vector type: Mammalian Expression, Lentiviral, CRISPR
  Selectable markers: Blasticidin
Growth in bacteria
  Bacterial resistance: Ampicillin, 100 μg/mL
  Growth temperature: 37°C
  Growth strain: NEB Stable
  Copy number: High Copy
Gene/Insert
  Gene/Insert name: Lenti pEF-dEnAsCas12a-NLS-NFZ-3XHA-T2A-BSD
  Species: H. sapiens (human)
  Promoter: pEF1a
  Tag / fusion protein: 3XHA (C terminal on insert)
  Cloning method: Restriction Enzyme; 5′ cloning site Unknown (unknown if destroyed); 3′ cloning site Unknown (unknown if destroyed)
Terms and licenses: Academic/Nonprofit Terms; Industry Terms: Not Available to Industry
Depositor comments: Please visit https://www.biorxiv.org/content/10.1101/2023.05.12.540558v1 for bioRxiv preprint.
How to cite: pAR015 Lenti pEF-dEnAsCas12a-NLS-NFZ-3XHA-T2A-BSD was a gift from Michael Bassik (Addgene plasmid # 195544 ; http://n2t.net/addgene:195544 ; RRID:Addgene_195544)
