[The description below was written by a language model from this plasmid's Addgene catalogue record and pLannotate feature annotations shown in this document.]
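Description:
pAR015 Lenti pEF-dEnAsCas12a-NLS-NFZ-3XHA-T2A-BSD is a 12.2 kb lentiviral transfer plasmid for expression in mammalian cells, built on the pAR010 backbone. It delivers a nuclease-dead, enhanced Acidaminococcus Cas12a (AsCpf1) fused to a compact transcriptional effector. In bacteria it replicates from a high-copy ColE1/pUC-type origin and is selected with ampicillin through the β-lactamase gene. The viral framework is HIV-1 derived. An RSV promoter drives a truncated 5′ LTR, followed by the Ψ packaging signal with a gag fragment, the RRE for Rev-dependent export of the genomic RNA, and the cPPT/CTS. A WPRE, a second truncated LTR and an SV40 poly(A) signal close the 3′ end, and an SV40 origin lies outside the proviral region.

The payload is a single open reading frame driven by the human EF-1α promoter, annotated as the core promoter plus intron A segments. The annotated order is AsCpf1, a bipartite nucleoplasmin NLS, a 3xHA epitope tag, and then fragments of human NCOA3, FOXO3 and a short stretch matched to HSF1. The tag therefore appears to sit upstream of the effector segment, although the name and catalogue entry list it after NFZ and as C-terminal. The NCOA3 and FOXO3 fragments plausibly account for the "N" and "F" of NFZ, but the record does not define the acronym or identify the "Z" component. The T2A peptide named in the title is not annotated separately. It would lie between the effector and the blasticidin S deaminase gene, allowing co-translational separation so that transduced cells can be selected with blasticidin.

The stated purpose is manipulating transcription with a dCas12a effector fusion. No crRNA expression cassette is annotated, so guide RNAs would need to be supplied separately.
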