Features (pLannotate 1.2.2; 33 found; start..end, strand, type, name):
    127..162     +  CDS            rop (fragment): Rop protein, which maintains plasmids at low copy number; rop
    264..363     +  misc_feature   bom (fragment): basis of mobility region from pBR322
    369..523     -  CDS            lacZα (fragment): LacZα fragment of β-galactosidase; lacZ fragment
    537..763     +  promoter       RSV promoter: Rous sarcoma virus enhancer/promoter
    764..944     +  LTR            5' LTR (truncated): truncated 5' long terminal repeat (LTR) from HIV-1
    991..1116    +  misc_feature   HIV-1 Ψ: packaging signal of human immunodeficiency virus type 1
   1100..1438    +  CDS            HIV-1 gag (fragment): gag protein from human immunodeficiency virus 1; gag
   1609..1842    +  misc_feature   RRE: The Rev response element (RRE) of HIV-1 allows for Rev-dependent mRNA export from the nucleus to the cytoplasm.
   2219..2319    +  CDS            Rev (fragment): human immunodeficiency virus 1 (HIV-1) Rev protein; rev; enhances nuclear export of unspliced and incompletely spliced viral mRNAs
   2349..2464    +  misc_feature   cPPT/CTS: central polypurine tract and central termination sequence of HIV-1 (lacking the first T)
   2543..2609    +  CDS            small t antigen (fragment): SV40 (simian virus 40) small t antigen
   2635..2846    +  promoter       EF-1α core promoter: core promoter for human elongation factor EF-1α
   2847..2955    +  intron         EF-1α intron A (fragment): intron upstream of the start codon of human EF-1α
   3581..3784    +  intron         EF-1α intron A: truncated intron upstream of the start codon of human EF-1α
   3863..7783    +  CDS            AsCpf1: CRISPR-associated protein from Acidaminococcus sp. BV3L6 (Zetsche et al., 2015)
   7784..7831    +  CDS            nucleoplasmin NLS: bipartite nuclear localization signal from nucleoplasmin
   7838..7918    +  CDS            3xHA: three tandem HA epitope tags
   7922..8083    +  CDS            NCOA3 (fragment): NCOA3_HUMAN - Also known as AIB1, BHLHE42, RAC3, TRAM1. Experimental evidence at protein level: Swiss-Prot protein existence level 1. Nuclear receptor coactivator that directly binds nuclear receptors and stimulates the transcriptional activities in a hormone- dependent fashion. Plays a central role in creating a multisubunit coactivator complex, which probably acts via remodeling of chromatin. Involved in the coactivation of different nuclear receptors, such as for steroids (GR and ER), retinoids (RARs and RXRs), thyroid hormone (TRs), vitamin D3 (VDR) and prostanoids (PPARs). Displays histon
   8099..8224    +  CDS            FOXO3 (fragment): FOXO3_HUMAN - Also known as FKHRL1 From Homo sapiens (Human).
   8354..8371    +  CDS            HSF1 (fragment): C-terminal activation domain from the human heat shock transcription factor HSF1
   8444..8842    +  CDS            BSD: blasticidin S deaminase; Aspergillus terreus BSD; confers resistance to blasticidin
   8852..9440    +  misc_feature   WPRE: woodchuck hepatitis virus posttranscriptional regulatory element
   9444..9581    +  CDS            nef (fragment): NEF_HV1LA - Experimental evidence at protein level: Swiss-Prot protein existence level 1. Extracellular Nef protein targets CD4(+) T-lymphocytes for apoptosis by interacting with CXCR4 surface receptors. From Human immunodeficiency virus type 1 group M subtype B (isolate Lai) (HIV-1).
   9567..9747    +  LTR            5' LTR (truncated): truncated 5' long terminal repeat (LTR) from HIV-1
   9819..9940    +  polyA_signal   SV40 poly(A) signal: SV40 polyadenylation signal
   9980..10115   +  rep_origin     SV40 ori: SV40 origin of replication
  10170..10192   -  protein_bind   lac operator (fragment): The lac repressor binds to the lac operator to inhibit transcription in E. coli. This inhibition can be relieved by adding lactose or isopropyl-β-D-thiogalactopyranoside (IPTG). lac repressor encoded by lacI
  10196..10226   -  promoter       lac promoter: promoter for the E. coli lac operon
  10241..10262   -  protein_bind   CAP binding site: CAP binding activates transcription in the presence of cAMP. E. coli catabolite activator protein
  10275..10367   -  CDS            lacI (fragment): lac repressor; lacI; The lac repressor binds to the lac operator to inhibit transcription in E. coli. This inhibition can be relieved by adding lactose or isopropyl-β-D-thiogalactopyranoside (IPTG).
  10550..11138   -  rep_origin     ori: high-copy-number ColE1/pMB1/pBR322/pUC origin of replication
  11309..12169   -  CDS            AmpR: β-lactamase; bla; confers resistance to ampicillin, carbenicillin, and related antibiotics
  12170..32      -  promoter       AmpR promoter (across the origin): bla
>Addgene plasmid #195544 | pAR015 Lenti pEF-dEnAsCas12a-NLS-NFZ-3XHA-T2A-BSD | addgene full sequence | sequence record 387211 | Addgene NGS Result
ATTTAGAAAAATAAACAAATAGGGGTTCCGCGCACATTTCCCCGAAAAGTGCCACCTGACGTCTAAGAAA
CCATTATTATCATGACATTAACCTATAAAAATAGGCGTATCACGAGGCCCTTTCGTCTCGCGCGTTTCGG
TGATGACGGTGAAAACCTCTGACACATGCAGCTCCCGGAGACGGTCACAGCTTGTCTGTAAGCGGATGCC
GGGAGCAGACAAGCCCGTCAGGGCGCGTCAGCGGGTGTTGGCGGGTGTCGGGGCTGGCTTAACTATGCGG
CATCAGAGCAGATTGTACTGAGAGTGCACCATATGCGGTGTGAAATACCGCACAGATGCGTAAGGAGAAA
ATACCGCATCAGGCGCCATTCGCCATTCAGGCTGCGCAACTGTTGGGAAGGGCGATCGGTGCGGGCCTCT
TCGCTATTACGCCAGCTGGCGAAAGGGGGATGTGCTGCAAGGCGATTAAGTTGGGTAACGCCAGGGTTTT
CCCAGTCACGACGTTGTAAAACGACGGCCAGTGCCAAGCTGACGCGTGTAGTCTTATGCAATACTCTTGT
AGTCTTGCAACATGGTAACGATGAGTTAGCAACATGCCTTACAAGGAGAGAAAAAGCACCGTGCATGCCG
ATTGGTGGAAGTAAGGTGGTACGATCGTGCCTTATTAGGAAGGCAACAGACGGGTCTGACATGGATTGGA
CGAACCACTGAATTGCCGCATTGCAGAGATATTGTATTTAAGTGCCTAGCTCGATACATAAACGGGTCTC
TCTGGTTAGACCAGATCTGAGCCTGGGAGCTCTCTGGCTAACTAGGGAACCCACTGCTTAAGCCTCAATA
AAGCTTGCCTTGAGTGCTTCAAGTAGTGTGTGCCCGTCTGTTGTGTGACTCTGGTAACTAGAGATCCCTC
AGACCCTTTTAGTCAGTGTGGAAAATCTCTAGCAGTGGCGCCCGAACAGGGACTTGAAAGCGAAAGGGAA
ACCAGAGGAGCTCTCTCGACGCAGGACTCGGCTTGCTGAAGCGCGCACGGCAAGAGGCGAGGGGCGGCGA
CTGGTGAGTACGCCAAAAATTTTGACTAGCGGAGGCTAGAAGGAGAGAGATGGGTGCGAGAGCGTCAGTA
TTAAGCGGGGGAGAATTAGATCGCGATGGGAAAAAATTCGGTTAAGGCCAGGGGGAAAGAAAAAATATAA
ATTAAAACATATAGTATGGGCAAGCAGGGAGCTAGAACGATTCGCAGTTAATCCTGGCCTGTTAGAAACA
TCAGAAGGCTGTAGACAAATACTGGGACAGCTACAACCATCCCTTCAGACAGGATCAGAAGAACTTAGAT
CATTATATAATACAGTAGCAACCCTCTATTGTGTGCATCAAAGGATAGAGATAAAAGACACCAAGGAAGC
TTTAGACAAGATAGAGGAAGAGCAAAACAAAAGTAAGACCACCGCACAGCAAGCGGCCACTGATCTTCAG
ACCTGGAGGAGGAGATATGAGGGACAATTGGAGAAGTGAATTATATAAATATAAAGTAGTAAAAATTGAA
CCATTAGGAGTAGCACCCACCAAGGCAAAGAGAAGAGTGGTGCAGAGAGAAAAAAGAGCAGTGGGAATAG
GAGCTTTGTTCCTTGGGTTCTTGGGAGCAGCAGGAAGCACTATGGGCGCAGCGTCAATGACGCTGACGGT
ACAGGCCAGACAATTATTGTCTGGTATAGTGCAGCAGCAGAACAATTTGCTGAGGGCTATTGAGGCGCAA
CAGCATCTGTTGCAACTCACAGTCTGGGGCATCAAGCAGCTCCAGGCAAGAATCCTGGCTGTGGAAAGAT
ACCTAAAGGATCAACAGCTCCTGGGGATTTGGGGTTGCTCTGGAAAACTCATTTGCACCACTGCTGTGCC
TTGGAATGCTAGTTGGAGTAATAAATCTCTGGAACAGATTTGGAATCACACGACCTGGATGGAGTGGGAC
AGAGAAATTAACAATTACACAAGCTTAATACACTCCTTAATTGAAGAATCGCAAAACCAGCAAGAAAAGA
ATGAACAAGAATTATTGGAATTAGATAAATGGGCAAGTTTGTGGAATTGGTTTAACATAACAAATTGGCT
GTGGTATATAAAATTATTCATAATGATAGTAGGAGGCTTGGTAGGTTTAAGAATAGTTTTTGCTGTACTT
TCTATAGTGAATAGAGTTAGGCAGGGATATTCACCATTATCGTTTCAGACCCACCTCCCAACCCCGAGGG
GACCCGACAGGCCCGAAGGAATAGAAGAAGAAGGTGGAGAGAGAGACAGAGACAGATCCATTCGATTAGT
GAACGGATCTCGACGGTATCGTTGCTTGGATCGAGCAATTTAAAAGAAAAGGGGGGATTGGGGGGTACAG
TGCAGGGGAAAGAATAGTAGACATAATAGCAACAGACATACAAACTAAAGAATTACAAAAACAAATTACA
AAAATTCAAAATTTCTGCGTTGTTGTCGGTGCTCGTTCTCTGCTCTTCACGCTACTGAATTCATCACCGG
TTCTTCGAATCTAGTTGCAAAGATGGATAAAGTTTTAAACAGAGAGGAATCTTTGCAGCTAATGGACCTT
CTAGGTCTTGAAAGGAGTGGGAATTGGCTCCGGTGCCCGTCAGTGGGCAGAGCGCACATCGCCCACAGTC
CCCGAGAAGTTGGGGGGAGGGGTCGGCAATTGAACCGGTGCCTAGAGAAGGTGGCGCGGGGTAAACTGGG
AAAGTGATGTCGTGTACTGGCTCCGCCTTTTTCCCGAGGGTGGGGGAGAACCGTATATAAGTGCAGTAGT
CGCCGTGAACGTTCTTTTTCGCAACGGGTTTGCCGCCAGAACACAGGTAAGTGCCGTGTGTGGTTCCCGC
GGGCCTGGCCTCTTTACGGGTTATGGCCCTTGCGTGCCTTGAATTACTTCCACTGGCTGCAGTACGTGAT
TCTTGATCCCGAGCTTCGGGTTGGAAGTGGGTGGGAGAGTTCGAGGCCTTGCGCTTAAGGAGCCCCTTCG
CCTCGTGCTTGAGTTGAGGCCTGGCCTGGGCGCTGGGGCCGCCGCGTGCGAATCTGGTGGCACCTTCGCG
CCTGTCTCGCTGCTTTCGATAAGTCTCTAGCCATTTAAAATTTTTGATGACCTGCTGCGACGCTTTTTTT
CTGGCAAGATAGTCTTGTAAATGCGGGCCAAGATCTGCACACTGGTATTTCGGTTTTTGGGGCCGCGGGC
GGCGACGGGGCCCGTGCGTCCCAGCGCACATGTTCGGCGAGGCGGGGCCTGCGAGCGCGGCCACCGAGAA
TCGGACGGGGGTAGTCTCAAGCTGGCCGGCCTGCTCTGGTGCCTGGCCTCGCGCCGCCGTGTATCGCCCC
GCCCTGGGCGGCAAGGCTGGCCCGGTCGGCACCAGTTGCGTGAGCGGAAAGATGGCCGCTTCCCGGCCCT
GCTGCAGGGAGCTCAAAATGGAGGACGCGGCGCTCGGGAGAGCGGGCGGGTGAGTCACCCACACAAAGGA
AAAGGGCCTTTCCGTCCTCAGCCGTCGCTTCATGTGACTCCACGGAGTACCGGGCGCCGTCCAGGCACCT
CGATTAGTTCTCGAGCTTTTGGAGTACGTCGTCTTTAGGTTGGGGGGAGGGGTTTTATGCGATGGAGTTT
CCCCACACTGAGTGGGTGGAGACTGAAGTTAGGCCAGCTTGGCACTTGATGTAATTCTCCTTGGAATTTG
CCCTTTTTGAGTTTGGATCTTGGTTCATTCTCAAGCCTCAGACAGTGGTTCAAAGTTTTTTTCTTCCATT
TCAGGTGTCGTGAGTGTCGTGAGCTAGCGCCACCATGCCAAAGAAGAAGCGGAAGGTCGGTATCCACGGA
GTCCCAGCAGCCATGACACAGTTCGAGGGCTTTACCAACCTGTATCAGGTGAGCAAGACACTGCGGTTTG
AGCTGATCCCACAGGGCAAGACCCTGAAGCACATCCAGGAGCAGGGCTTCATCGAGGAGGACAAGGCCCG
CAATGATCACTACAAGGAGCTGAAGCCCATCATCGATCGGATCTACAAGACCTATGCCGACCAGTGCCTG
CAGCTGGTGCAGCTGGATTGGGAGAACCTGAGCGCCGCCATCGACTCCTATAGAAAGGAGAAAACCGAGG
AGACAAGGAACGCCCTGATCGAGGAGCAGGCCACATATCGCAATGCCATCCACGACTACTTCATCGGCCG
GACAGACAACCTGACCGATGCCATCAATAAGAGACACGCCGAGATCTACAAGGGCCTGTTCAAGGCCGAG
CTGTTTAATGGCAAGGTGCTGAAGCAGCTGGGCACCGTGACCACAACCGAGCACGAGAACGCCCTGCTGC
GGAGCTTCGACAAGTTTACAACCTACTTCTCCGGCTTTTATAGAAACAGGAAGAACGTGTTCAGCGCCGA
GGATATCAGCACAGCCATCCCACACCGCATCGTGCAGGACAACTTCCCCAAGTTTAAGGAGAATTGTCAC
ATCTTCACACGCCTGATCACCGCCGTGCCCAGCCTGCGGGAGCACTTTGAGAACGTGAAGAAGGCCATCG
GCATCTTCGTGAGCACCTCCATCGAGGAGGTGTTTTCCTTCCCTTTTTATAACCAGCTGCTGACACAGAC
CCAGATCGACCTGTATAACCAGCTGCTGGGAGGAATCTCTCGGGAGGCAGGCACCGAGAAGATCAAGGGC
CTGAACGAGGTGCTGAATCTGGCCATCCAGAAGAATGATGAGACAGCCCACATCATCGCCTCCCTGCCAC
ACAGATTCATCCCCCTGTTTAAGCAGATCCTGTCCGATAGGAACACCCTGTCTTTCATCCTGGAGGAGTT
TAAGAGCGACGAGGAAGTGATCCAGTCCTTCTGCAAGTACAAGACACTGCTGAGAAACGAGAACGTGCTG
GAGACAGCCGAGGCCCTGTTTAACGAGCTGAACAGCATCGACCTGACACACATCTTCATCAGCCACAAGA
AGCTGGAGACAATCAGCAGCGCCCTGTGCGACCACTGGGATACACTGAGGAATGCCCTGTATGAGCGGAG
AATCTCCGAGCTGACAGGCAAGATCACCAAGTCTGCCAAGGAGAAGGTGCAGCGCAGCCTGAAGCACGAG
GATATCAACCTGCAGGAGATCATCTCTGCCGCAGGCAAGGAGCTGAGCGAGGCCTTCAAGCAGAAAACCA
GCGAGATCCTGTCCCACGCACACGCCGCCCTGGATCAGCCACTGCCTACAACCCTGAAGAAGCAGGAGGA
GAAGGAGATCCTGAAGTCTCAGCTGGACAGCCTGCTGGGCCTGTACCACCTGCTGGACTGGTTTGCCGTG
GATGAGTCCAACGAGGTGGACCCCGAGTTCTCTGCCCGGCTGACCGGCATCAAGCTGGAGATGGAGCCTT
CTCTGAGCTTCTACAACAAGGCCAGAAATTATGCCACCAAGAAGCCCTACTCCGTGGAGAAGTTCAAGCT
GAACTTTCAGATGCCTACACTGGCCAGAGGCTGGGACGTGAATAGAGAGAAGAACAATGGCGCCATCCTG
TTTGTGAAGAACGGCCTGTACTATCTGGGCATCATGCCAAAGCAGAAGGGCAGGTATAAGGCCCTGAGCT
TCGAGCCCACAGAGAAAACCAGCGAGGGCTTTGATAAGATGTACTATGACTACTTCCCTGATGCCGCCAA
GATGATCCCAAAGTGCAGCACCCAGCTGAAGGCCGTGACAGCCCACTTTCAGACCCACACAACCCCCATC
CTGCTGTCCAACAATTTCATCGAGCCTCTGGAGATCACAAAGGAGATCTACGACCTGAACAATCCTGAGA
AGGAGCCAAAGAAGTTTCAGACAGCCTACGCCAAGAAAACCGGCGACCAGAAGGGCTACAGAGAGGCCCT
GTGCAAGTGGATCGACTTCACAAGGGATTTTCTGTCCAAGTATACCAAGACAACCTCTATCGATCTGTCT
AGCCTGCGGCCATCCTCTCAGTATAAGGACCTGGGCGAGTACTATGCCGAGCTGAATCCCCTGCTGTACC
ACATCAGCTTCCAGAGAATCGCCGAGAAGGAGATCATGGATGCCGTGGAGACAGGCAAGCTGTACCTGTT
CCAGATCTATAACAAGGACTTTGCCAAGGGCCACCACGGCAAGCCTAATCTGCACACACTGTATTGGACC
GGCCTGTTTTCTCCAGAGAACCTGGCCAAGACAAGCATCAAGCTGAATGGCCAGGCCGAGCTGTTCTACC
GCCCTAAGTCCAGGATGAAGAGGATGGCACACCGGCTGGGAGAGAAGATGCTGAACAAGAAGCTGAAGGA
TCAGAAAACCCCAATCCCCGACACCCTGTACCAGGAGCTGTACGACTATGTGAATCACAGACTGTCCCAC
GACCTGTCTGATGAGGCCAGGGCCCTGCTGCCCAACGTGATCACCAAGGAGGTGTCTCACGAGATCATCA
AGGATAGGCGCTTTACCAGCGACAAGTTCTTTTTCCACGTGCCTATCACACTGAACTATCAGGCCGCCAA
TTCCCCATCTAAGTTCAACCAGAGGGTGAATGCCTACCTGAAGGAGCACCCCGAGACACCTATCATCGGC
ATCGCCCGGGGCGAGAGAAACCTGATCTATATCACAGTGATCGACTCCACCGGCAAGATCCTGGAGCAGC
GGAGCCTGAACACCATCCAGCAGTTTGATTACCAGAAGAAGCTGGACAACAGGGAGAAGGAGAGGGTGGC
AGCAAGGCAGGCCTGGTCTGTGGTGGGCACAATCAAGGATCTGAAGCAGGGCTATCTGAGCCAGGTCATC
CACGAGATCGTGGACCTGATGATCCACTACCAGGCCGTGGTGGTGCTGGAGAACCTGAATTTCGGCTTTA
AGAGCAAGAGGACCGGCATCGCCGAGAAGGCCGTGTACCAGCAGTTCGAGAAGATGCTGATCGATAAGCT
GAATTGCCTGGTGCTGAAGGACTATCCAGCAGAGAAAGTGGGAGGCGTGCTGAACCCATACCAGCTGACA
GACCAGTTCACCTCCTTTGCCAAGATGGGCACCCAGTCTGGCTTCCTGTTTTACGTGCCTGCCCCATATA
CATCTAAGATCGATCCCCTGACCGGCTTCGTGGACCCCTTCGTGTGGAAAACCATCAAGAATCACGAGAG
CCGCAAGCACTTCCTGGAGGGCTTCGACTTTCTGCACTACGACGTGAAAACCGGCGACTTCATCCTGCAC
TTTAAGATGAACAGAAATCTGTCCTTCCAGAGGGGCCTGCCCGGCTTTATGCCTGCATGGGATATCGTGT
TCGAGAAGAACGAGACACAGTTTGACGCCAAGGGCACCCCTTTCATCGCCGGCAAGAGAATCGTGCCAGT
GATCGAGAATCACAGATTCACCGGCAGATACCGGGACCTGTATCCTGCCAACGAGCTGATCGCCCTGCTG
GAGGAGAAGGGCATCGTGTTCAGGGATGGCTCCAACATCCTGCCAAAGCTGCTGGAGAATGACGATTCTC
ACGCCATCGACACGATGGTGGCCCTGATCCGCAGCGTGCTGCAGATGCGGAACTCCAATGCCGCCACAGG
CGAGGACTATATCAACAGCCCCGTGCGCGATCTGAATGGCGTGTGCTTCGACTCCCGGTTTCAGAACCCA
GAGTGGCCAATGGACGCCGATGCCAATGGCGCCTACCACATCGCCCTGAAGGGCCAGCTGCTGCTGAATC
ACCTGAAGGAGAGCAAGGATCTGAAGCTGCAGAACGGCATCTCCAATCAGGACTGGCTGGCCTACATCCA
GGAGCTGCGCAACAAAAGGCCGGCGGCCACGAAAAAGGCCGGCCAGGCAAAAAAGAAAAAGGGATCCTAC
CCATACGATGTTCCAGATTACGCTTATCCCTACGACGTGCCTGATTATGCATACCCATATGATGTCCCCG
ACTATGCCGGTGGATCCGGATCAGGCTCCGAGGGCCAGAGCGACGAGAGAGCCCTGCTGGACCAGCTGCA
CACCCTGCTGAGCAACACCGACGCCACCGGCCTGGAGGAGATCGACAGAGCCCTGGGCATCCCCGAGCTG
GTGAACCAGGGCCAGGCCCTGGAGCCCAAGCAGGGAGGAGGAGGTAGCGGACACGAGAAGTTCCCCAGCG
ACCTGGACCTGGACATGTTCAACGGCAGCCTGGAGTGCGACATGGAGAGCATCATCAGAAGCGAGCTGAT
GGACGCCGACGGCCTGGACTTCAACTTCGACAGCGGAGGAGGAGGTAGCGGATTCGTGACCCTGAAGGAC
GTGGGCATGGACTTCACCCTGGGCGACTGGGAGCAGCTGGGCCTGGAGCAGGGCGACACCTTCTGGGACA
CCGCCCTGGACAACTGCCAGGACCTGTTCCTGCTGGACCCCCCCGGATCTGGAGAGGGCAGAGGAAGCCT
TCTAACATGCGGTGACGTGGAGGAGAATCCCGGCCCTTCCGGGATGGCCAAGCCTTTGTCTCAAGAAGAA
TCCACCCTCATTGAAAGAGCAACGGCTACAATCAACAGCATCCCCATCTCTGAGGACTACAGCGTCGCCA
GCGCAGCTCTCTCTAGCGACGGCCGCATCTTCACTGGTGTCAATGTATATCATTTTACTGGGGGACCTTG
TGCAGAACTCGTGGTGCTGGGCACTGCTGCTGCTGCGGCAGCTGGCAACCTGACTTGTATCGTCGCGATC
GGAAATGAGAACAGGGGCATCTTGAGCCCCTGCGGACGGTGCCGACAGGTGCTTCTCGATCTGCATCCTG
GGATCAAAGCCATAGTGAAGGACAGTGATGGACAGCCGACGGCAGTTGGGATTCGTGAATTGCTGCCCTC
TGGTTATGTGTGGGAGGGCTAATAAGTCGACAATCAACCTCTGGATTACAAAATTTGTGAAAGATTGACT
GGTATTCTTAACTATGTTGCTCCTTTTACGCTATGTGGATACGCTGCTTTAATGCCTTTGTATCATGCTA
TTGCTTCCCGTATGGCTTTCATTTTCTCCTCCTTGTATAAATCCTGGTTGCTGTCTCTTTATGAGGAGTT
GTGGCCCGTTGTCAGGCAACGTGGCGTGGTGTGCACTGTGTTTGCTGACGCAACCCCCACTGGTTGGGGC
ATTGCCACCACCTGTCAGCTCCTTTCCGGGACTTTCGCTTTCCCCCTCCCTATTGCCACGGCGGAACTCA
TCGCCGCCTGCCTTGCCCGCTGCTGGACAGGGGCTCGGCTGTTGGGCACTGACAATTCCGTGGTGTTGTC
GGGGAAATCATCGTCCTTTCCTTGGCTGCTCGCCTGTGTTGCCACCTGGATTCTGCGCGGGACGTCCTTC
TGCTACGTCCCTTCGGCCCTCAATCCAGCGGACCTTCCTTCCCGCGGCCTGCTGCCGGCTCTGCGGCCTC
TTCCGCGTCTCCGCCTTCGCCCTCAGACGAGTCGGATCTCTCTTTGGGCCGCCTCCCCGCCTGGTACCTT
TAAGACCAATGACTTACAAGGCAGCTGTAGATCTTAGCCACTTTTTAAAAGAAAAGGGGGGACTGGAAGG
GCTAATTCACTCCCAACGAAGATAAGATCTGCTTTTTGCTTGTACTGGGTCTCTCTGGTTAGACCAGATC
TGAGCCTGGGAGCTCTCTGGCTAACTAGGGAACCCACTGCTTAAGCCTCAATAAAGCTTGCCTTGAGTGC
TTCAAGTAGTGTGTGCCCGTCTGTTGTGTGACTCTGGTAACTAGAGATCCCTCAGACCCTTTTAGTCAGT
GTGGAAAATCTCTAGCAGTAGTAGTTCATGTCATCTTATTATTCAGTATTTATAACTTGCAAAGAAATGA
ATATCAGAGAGTGAGAGGAACTTGTTTATTGCAGCTTATAATGGTTACAAATAAAGCAATAGCATCACAA
ATTTCACAAATAAAGCATTTTTTTCACTGCATTCTAGTTGTGGTTTGTCCAAACTCATCAATGTATCTTA
TCATGTCTGGCTCTAGCTATCCCGCCCCTAACTCCGCCCATCCCGCCCCTAACTCCGCCCAGTTCCGCCC
ATTCTCCGCCCCATGGCTGACTAATTTTTTTTATTTATGCAGAGGCCGAGGCCGCCTCGGCCTCTGAGCT
ATTCCAGAAGTAGTGAGGAGGCTTTTTTGGAGGCCTAGACTTTTGCAGAGACCAAATTCGTAATCATGTC
ATAGCTGTTTCCTGTGTGAAATTGTTATCCGCTCACAATTCCACACAACATACGAGCCGGAAGCATAAAG
TGTAAAGCCTGGGGTGCCTAATGAGTGAGCTAACTCACATTAATTGCGTTGCGCTCACTGCCCGCTTTCC
AGTCGGGAAACCTGTCGTGCCAGCTGCATTAATGAATCGGCCAACGCGCGGGGAGAGGCGGTTTGCGTAT
TGGGCGCTCTTCCGCTTCCTCGCTCACTGACTCGCTGCGCTCGGTCGTTCGGCTGCGGCGAGCGGTATCA
GCTCACTCAAAGGCGGTAATACGGTTATCCACAGAATCAGGGGATAACGCAGGAAAGAACATGTGAGCAA
AAGGCCAGCAAAAGGCCAGGAACCGTAAAAAGGCCGCGTTGCTGGCGTTTTTCCATAGGCTCCGCCCCCC
TGACGAGCATCACAAAAATCGACGCTCAAGTCAGAGGTGGCGAAACCCGACAGGACTATAAAGATACCAG
GCGTTTCCCCCTGGAAGCTCCCTCGTGCGCTCTCCTGTTCCGACCCTGCCGCTTACCGGATACCTGTCCG
CCTTTCTCCCTTCGGGAAGCGTGGCGCTTTCTCATAGCTCACGCTGTAGGTATCTCAGTTCGGTGTAGGT
CGTTCGCTCCAAGCTGGGCTGTGTGCACGAACCCCCCGTTCAGCCCGACCGCTGCGCCTTATCCGGTAAC
TATCGTCTTGAGTCCAACCCGGTAAGACACGACTTATCGCCACTGGCAGCAGCCACTGGTAACAGGATTA
GCAGAGCGAGGTATGTAGGCGGTGCTACAGAGTTCTTGAAGTGGTGGCCTAACTACGGCTACACTAGAAG
AACAGTATTTGGTATCTGCGCTCTGCTGAAGCCAGTTACCTTCGGAAAAAGAGTTGGTAGCTCTTGATCC
GGCAAACAAACCACCGCTGGTAGCGGTGGTTTTTTTGTTTGCAAGCAGCAGATTACGCGCAGAAAAAAAG
GATCTCAAGAAGATCCTTTGATCTTTTCTACGGGGTCTGACGCTCAGTGGAACGAAAACTCACGTTAAGG
GATTTTGGTCATGAGATTATCAAAAAGGATCTTCACCTAGATCCTTTTAAATTAAAAATGAAGTTTTAAA
TCAATCTAAAGTATATATGAGTAAACTTGGTCTGACAGTTACCAATGCTTAATCAGTGAGGCACCTATCT
CAGCGATCTGTCTATTTCGTTCATCCATAGTTGCCTGACTCCCCGTCGTGTAGATAACTACGATACGGGA
GGGCTTACCATCTGGCCCCAGTGCTGCAATGATACCGCGAGACCCACGCTCACCGGCTCCAGATTTATCA
GCAATAAACCAGCCAGCCGGAAGGGCCGAGCGCAGAAGTGGTCCTGCAACTTTATCCGCCTCCATCCAGT
CTATTAATTGTTGCCGGGAAGCTAGAGTAAGTAGTTCGCCAGTTAATAGTTTGCGCAACGTTGTTGCCAT
TGCTACAGGCATCGTGGTGTCACGCTCGTCGTTTGGTATGGCTTCATTCAGCTCCGGTTCCCAACGATCA
AGGCGAGTTACATGATCCCCCATGTTGTGCAAAAAAGCGGTTAGCTCCTTCGGTCCTCCGATCGTTGTCA
GAAGTAAGTTGGCCGCAGTGTTATCACTCATGGTTATGGCAGCACTGCATAATTCTCTTACTGTCATGCC
ATCCGTAAGATGCTTTTCTGTGACTGGTGAGTACTCAACCAAGTCATTCTGAGAATAGTGTATGCGGCGA
CCGAGTTGCTCTTGCCCGGCGTCAATACGGGATAATACCGCGCCACATAGCAGAACTTTAAAAGTGCTCA
TCATTGGAAAACGTTCTTCGGGGCGAAAACTCTCAAGGATCTTACCGCTGTTGAGATCCAGTTCGATGTA
ACCCACTCGTGCACCCAACTGATCTTCAGCATCTTTTACTTTCACCAGCGTTTCTGGGTGAGCAAAAACA
GGAAGGCAAAATGCCGCAAAAAAGGGAATAAGGGCGACACGGAAATGTTGAATACTCATACTCTTCCTTT
TTCAATATTATTGAAGCATTTATCAGGGTTATTGTCTCATGAGCGGATACATATTTGAATGT
